Addgene plasmid #238735: TCEB2-HaloTag Fusion Vector
Depositing lab: Promega Corporation.
Backbone
  Vector backbone: pFC27A HaloTag(R) CMV-neo Flexi(R) Vector
  Vector type: Mammalian Expression
  Selectable markers: Neomycin
Growth in bacteria
  Bacterial resistance: Ampicillin, 100 μg/mL
  Growth temperature: 37°C
  Growth strain: DH5alpha
  Copy number: High Copy
Gene/Insert
  Gene/Insert name: TCEB2
  Species: H. sapiens (human)
  Mutation: None
  Entrez Gene: ELOB (a.k.a. SIII, TCEB2)
  Promoter: CMV
  Tag / fusion protein: HaloTag (R) (C terminal on backbone)
  Cloning method: Other
How to cite: TCEB2-HaloTag Fusion Vector was a gift from Promega Corporation (Addgene plasmid # 238735 ; http://n2t.net/addgene:238735 ; RRID:Addgene_238735)
