[The description below was written by a language model from this plasmid's Addgene catalogue record and pLannotate feature annotations shown in this document.]
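Description:
TCEB2-HaloTag Fusion Vector is a mammalian expression plasmid of about 6.5 kb built on the pFC27A HaloTag CMV-neo Flexi backbone. It expresses human TCEB2 (current gene symbol ELOB, elongin B) with a C-terminal HaloTag. It is propagated in E. coli as a high-copy plasmid through a ColE1/pUC-type origin with ampicillin selection from the β-lactamase gene. An annotated ColE1 cer site helps keep the plasmid monomeric. For selection in mammalian cells, a separate cassette places the neomycin phosphotransferase gene under the SV40 enhancer/early promoter, followed by a synthetic polyadenylation signal, which allows stable transfectants to be selected.

The expression unit begins with the human CMV immediate-early enhancer and promoter, followed by a chimeric β-globin/immunoglobulin intron that generally improves transcript processing and expression. A T7 promoter sits just upstream of the coding region, which could also permit in vitro transcription or cell-free expression. The unmutated ELOB open reading frame is followed by a TEV protease recognition site and then the HaloTag, a modified bacterial dehalogenase that binds chloroalkane ligands covalently. The TEV site allows the elongin B portion to be released from the tag by cleavage. An SV40 poly(A) signal lies downstream. Several short fragment annotations in this region (MCS, SET1, T7 terminator, large T antigen, M13 ori, bom, tnpA) appear to be backbone remnants or partial matches rather than functional parts.

Elongin B is part of the elongin BC adaptor that links substrate-recognition subunits such as VHL and SOCS-box proteins to Cullin/RBX1 ubiquitin ligase modules. The record does not state a specific application, but HaloTag fusions are commonly used for fluorescent ligand labelling, imaging, pull-down or immobilisation, and protein interaction assays.
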