Features (pLannotate 1.2.2; 22 found; start..end, strand, type, name):
    140..517     +  enhancer       CMV enhancer: human cytomegalovirus immediate early enhancer
    519..718     +  promoter       CMV promoter: human cytomegalovirus (CMV) immediate early promoter
    857..989     +  intron         chimeric intron: chimera between introns from human β-globin and immunoglobulin heavy chain genes
   1033..1051    +  promoter       T7 promoter: promoter for bacteriophage T7 RNA polymerase
   1065..1418    +  CDS            ELOB (sequence partly withheld): ELOB_HUMAN - Also known as TCEB2. Experimental evidence at protein level: Swiss-Prot protein existence level 1. The elongin BC complex seems to be involved as an adapter protein in the proteasomal degradation of target proteins via different E3 ubiquitin ligase complexes, including the von Hippel-Lindau ubiquitination complex CBC(VHL). By binding to BC-box motifs it seems to link target recruitment subunits, like VHL and members of the SOCS box family, to Cullin/RBX1 modules that activate E2 ubiquitination enzymes. From Homo sapiens (Human).
   1440..1460    +  CDS            TEV site: tobacco etch virus (TEV) protease recognition and cleavage site
   1476..2359    +  CDS            HaloTag® (fragment): modified bacterial dehalogenase that forms covalent bonds with chloroalkane derivatives
   2370..2398    +  misc_feature   MCS (fragment): pUC18/19 multiple cloning site
   2405..2454    +  CDS            SET1 (fragment): solubility-enhancement tag derived from T7 phage gene 10B
   2462..2481    +  terminator     T7 terminator (fragment): transcription terminator for bacteriophage T7 RNA polymerase
   2503..2624    -  polyA_signal   SV40 poly(A) signal: SV40 polyadenylation signal
   2647..2715    -  CDS            large T antigen (fragment): large T antigen from SV40 (simian virus 40)
   2720..2752    +  rep_origin     M13 ori (fragment): M13 bacteriophage origin of replication; arrow indicates direction of (+) strand synthesis
   2753..2804    -  misc_feature   bom (fragment): basis of mobility region from pBR322
   2869..3226    +  promoter       SV40 promoter: SV40 enhancer and early promoter
   3277..4068    +  CDS            neo: KKA2_KLEPN - Also known as kan, nptII. Experimental evidence at protein level: Swiss-Prot protein existence level 1. Resistance to kanamycin, neomycin, paromomycin, ribostamycin, butirosin and gentamicin B. From Klebsiella pneumoniae.
   4135..4183    +  polyA_signal   poly(A) signal: synthetic polyadenylation signal
   4204..4296    -  CDS            tnpA (fragment): TN5P_ECOLX - Also known as tnp. Experimental evidence at protein level: Swiss-Prot protein existence level 1. Mediates transposition of transposon Tn5 by a 'cut and paste' mechanism. First, the monomeric transposase binds the 19 bp inverted DNA repeats flanking the transposon. Then, dimerization of the DNA- bound transposase creates a synaptic DNA complex. After nicking of the first DNA strand, excision of the transposon proceeds through a series of intermediates. The transposase then mediates the insertion of the transposon at a new site by strand transfer. The activity of the wild- type tran
   4339..4443    +  promoter       AmpR promoter: bla
   4444..5304    +  CDS            AmpR: β-lactamase; bla; confers resistance to ampicillin, carbenicillin, and related antibiotics
   5462..6050    -  rep_origin     ori: high-copy-number ColE1/pMB1/pBR322/pUC origin of replication
   6166..6449    +  misc_feature   cer region: ColE1-derived recombination site that helps to maintain plasmids as monomers
>Addgene plasmid #238735 | TCEB2-HaloTag Fusion Vector | addgene full sequence | sequence record 479212 | Addgene NGS Result
TCAATATTGGCCATTAGCCATATTATTCATTGGTTATATAGCATAAATCAATATTGGCTATTGGCCATTG
CATACGTTGTATCTATATCATAATATGTACATTTATATTGGCTCATGTCCAATATGACCGCCATGTTGGC
ATTGATTATTGACTAGTTATTAATAGTAATCAATTACGGGGTCATTAGTTCATAGCCCATATATGGAGTT
CCGCGTTACATAACTTACGGTAAATGGCCCGCCTGGCTGACCGCCCAACGACCCCCGCCCATTGACGTCA
ATAATGACGTATGTTCCCATAGTAACGCCAATAGGGACTTTCCATTGACGTCAATGGGTGGAGTATTTAC
GGTAAACTGCCCACTTGGCAGTACATCAAGTGTATCATATGCCAAGTCCGCCCCCTATTGACGTCAATGA
CGGTAAATGGCCCGCCTGGCATTATGCCCAGTACATGACCTTACGGGACTTTCCTACTTGGCAGTACATC
TACGTATTAGTCATCGCTATTACCATGGTGATGCGGTTTTGGCAGTACACCAATGGGCGTGGATAGCGGT
TTGACTCACGGGGATTTCCAAGTCTCCACCCCATTGACGTCAATGGGAGTTTGTTTTGGCACCAAAATCA
ACGGGACTTTCCAAAATGTCGTAATAACCCCGCCCCGTTGACGCAAATGGGCGGTAGGCGTGTACGGTGG
GAGGTCTATATAAGCAGAGCTGGTTTAGTGAACCGTCAGATCACTAGAAGCTTTATTGCGGTAGTTTATC
ACAGTTAAATTGCTAACGCAGTCAGTGCTTCTGACACAACAGTCTCGAACTTAAGCTGCAGAAGTTGGTC
GTGAGGCACTGGGCAGGTAAGTATCAAGGTTACAAGACAGGTTTAAGGAGACCAATAGAAACTGGGCTTG
TCGAGACAGAGAAGACTCTTGCGTTTCTGATAGGCACCTATTGGTCTTACTGACATCCACTTTGCCTTTC
TCTCCACAGGTGTCCACTCCCAGTTCAATTACAGCTCTTAAGGCTAGAGTATTAATACGACTCACTATAG
GGCTAGCGATCGCC
[312 nt withheld, positions 1065-1376]
CCCCAGGACTCGGGAAGCAGTGCCAATGAACAAGCCGTGCAGGTTTCTCTCGAGCCAACCACTGAGGATC
TGTACTTTCAGAGCGATAACGATGGATCCGAAATCGGTACTGGCTTTCCATTCGACCCCCATTATGTGGA
AGTCCTGGGCGAGCGCATGCACTACGTCGATGTTGGTCCGCGCGATGGCACCCCTGTGCTGTTCCTGCAC
GGTAACCCGACCTCCTCCTACGTGTGGCGCAACATCATCCCGCATGTTGCACCGACCCATCGCTGCATTG
CTCCAGACCTGATCGGTATGGGCAAATCCGACAAACCAGACCTGGGTTATTTCTTCGACGACCACGTCCG
CTTCATGGATGCCTTCATCGAAGCCCTGGGTCTGGAAGAGGTCGTCCTGGTCATTCACGACTGGGGCTCC
GCTCTGGGTTTCCACTGGGCCAAGCGCAATCCAGAGCGCGTCAAAGGTATTGCATTTATGGAGTTCATCC
GCCCTATCCCGACCTGGGACGAATGGCCAGAATTTGCCCGCGAGACCTTCCAGGCCTTCCGCACCACCGA
CGTCGGCCGCAAGCTGATCATCGATCAGAACGTTTTTATCGAGGGTACGCTGCCGATGGGTGTCGTCCGC
CCGCTGACTGAAGTCGAGATGGACCATTACCGCGAGCCGTTCCTGAATCCTGTTGACCGCGAGCCACTGT
GGCGCTTCCCAAACGAGCTGCCAATCGCCGGTGAGCCAGCGAACATCGTCGCGCTGGTCGAAGAATACAT
GGACTGGCTGCACCAGTCCCCTGTCCCGAAGCTGCTGTTCTGGGGCACCCCAGGCGTTCTGATCCCACCG
GCCGAAGCCGCTCGCCTGGCCAAAAGCCTGCCTAACTGCAAGGCTGTGGACATCGGCCCGGGTCTGAATC
TGCTGCAAGAAGACAACCCGGACCTGATCGGCAGCGAGATCGCGCGCTGGCTGTCTACTCTGGAGATTTC
CGGTTAATAGAATTCTAGAGTCGACCTGCAGGCATGCAAGCTGATCCGGCTGCTAACAAAGCCCGAAAGG
AAGCTGAGTTGGCTGCTGCCACCGCTGAGCAATAACTAGCATAACCCCTTGGGGCGGCCGCTTCGAGCAG
ACATGATAAGATACATTGATGAGTTTGGACAAACCACAACTAGAATGCAGTGAAAAAAATGCTTTATTTG
TGAAATTTGTGATGCTATTGCTTTATTTGTAACCATTATAAGCTGCAATAAACAAGTTAACAACAACAAT
TGCATTCATTTTATGTTTCAGGTTCAGGGGGAGATGTGGGAGGTTTTTTTAAGCAAGTAAAACCTCTACA
AATGTGGTAAAATCGAATTTTAACAAAATATTAACGCTTACAATTTCCTGATGCGGTATTTTCTCCTTAC
GCATCTGTGCGGTATTTCACACCGCATACGCGGATCTGCGCAGCACCATGGCCTGAAATAACCTCTGAAA
GAGGAACTTGGTTAGGTACCTTCTGAGGCGGAAAGAACCAGCTGTGGAATGTGTGTCAGTTAGGGTGTGG
AAAGTCCCCAGGCTCCCCAGCAGGCAGAAGTATGCAAAGCATGCATCTCAATTAGTCAGCAACCAGGTGT
GGAAAGTCCCCAGGCTCCCCAGCAGGCAGAAGTATGCAAAGCATGCATCTCAATTAGTCAGCAACCATAG
TCCCGCCCCTAACTCCGCCCATCCCGCCCCTAACTCCGCCCAGTTCCGCCCATTCTCCGCCCCATGGCTG
ACTAATTTTTTTTATTTATGCAGAGGCCGAGGCCGCCTCGGCCTCTGAGCTATTCCAGAAGTAGTGAGGA
GGCTTTTTTGGAGGCCTAGGCTTTTGCAAAAAGCTTGATTCTTCTGACACAACAGTCTCGAACTTAAGGC
TAGAGCCACCATGATTGAACAAGATGGATTGCACGCAGGTTCTCCGGCCGCTTGGGTGGAGAGGCTATTC
GGCTATGACTGGGCACAACAGACAATCGGCTGCTCTGATGCCGCCGTGTTCCGGCTGTCAGCGCAGGGGC
GCCCGGTTCTTTTTGTCAAGACCGACCTGTCCGGTGCCCTGAATGAACTGCAGGACGAGGCAGCGCGGCT
ATCGTGGCTGGCCACGACGGGCGTTCCTTGCGCAGCTGTGCTCGACGTTGTCACTGAAGCGGGAAGGGAC
TGGCTGCTATTGGGCGAAGTGCCGGGGCAGGATCTCCTGTCATCTCACCTTGCTCCTGCCGAGAAAGTAT
CCATCATGGCTGATGCAATGCGGCGGCTGCATACGCTTGATCCGGCTACCTGCCCATTCGACCACCAAGC
GAAACATCGCATCGAGCGAGCACGTACTCGGATGGAAGCCGGTCTTGTCGATCAGGATGATCTGGACGAA
GAGCATCAGGGGCTCGCGCCAGCCGAACTGTTCGCCAGGCTCAAGGCGCGCATGCCCGACGGCGAGGATC
TCGTCGTGACCCATGGCGATGCCTGCTTGCCGAATATCATGGTGGAAAATGGCCGCTTTTCTGGATTCAT
CGACTGTGGCCGGCTGGGTGTGGCGGACCGCTATCAGGACATAGCGTTGGCTACCCGTGATATTGCTGAA
GAGCTTGGCGGCGAATGGGCTGACCGCTTCCTCGTGCTTTACGGTATCGCCGCTCCCGATTCGCAGCGCA
TCGCCTTCTATCGCCTTCTTGACGAGTTCTTCTGAGCGGGACTCTGGGGTTCGAAATGACCGACCAAGCG
ACGCCCAACCTGCCATCACGATGGCCGCAATAAAATATCTTTATTTTCATTACATCTGTGTGTTGGTTTT
TTGTGTGAATCGATAGCGATAAGGATCCTCTTTGCGCTTGCGTTTTCCCTTGTCCAGATAGCCCAGTAGC
TGACATTCATCCGGGGTCAGCACCGTTTCTGCGGACTGGCTTTCTACGTAATGGTTTCTTAGACGTCAGG
TGGCACTTTTCGGGGAAATGTGCGCGGAACCCCTATTTGTTTATTTTTCTAAATACATTCAAATATGTAT
CCGCTCATGAGACAATAACCCTGATAAATGCTTCAATAATATTGAAAAAGGAAGAGTATGAGTATTCAAC
ATTTCCGTGTCGCCCTTATTCCCTTTTTTGCGGCATTTTGCCTTCCTGTTTTTGCTCACCCAGAAACGCT
GGTGAAAGTAAAAGATGCTGAAGATCAGTTGGGTGCACGAGTGGGTTACATCGAACTGGATCTCAACAGC
GGTAAGATCCTTGAGAGTTTTCGCCCCGAAGAACGTTTTCCAATGATGAGCACTTTCAAAGTTCTGCTAT
GTGGCGCGGTATTATCCCGTATTGACGCCGGGCAAGAGCAACTCGGTCGCCGCATACACTATTCTCAGAA
TGACTTGGTTGAGTACTCACCAGTCACAGAAAAGCATCTTACGGATGGCATGACAGTAAGAGAATTATGC
AGTGCTGCCATAACCATGAGTGATAACACTGCGGCCAACTTACTTCTGACAACTATCGGAGGACCGAAGG
AGCTAACCGCTTTTTTGCACAACATGGGGGATCATGTAACTCGCCTTGATCGTTGGGAACCGGAGCTGAA
TGAAGCCATACCAAACGACGAGCGTGACACCACGATGCCTGTAGCAATGGCAACAACGTTGCGCAAACTA
TTAACTGGCGAACTACTTACTCTAGCTTCCCGGCAACAATTAATAGACTGGATGGAGGCGGATAAAGTTG
CAGGACCACTTCTGCGCTCGGCCCTTCCGGCTGGCTGGTTTATTGCTGATAAATCTGGAGCCGGTGAGCG
TGGGTCTCGCGGTATCATTGCAGCACTGGGGCCAGATGGTAAGCCCTCCCGTATCGTAGTTATCTACACG
ACGGGGAGTCAGGCAACTATGGATGAACGAAATAGACAGATCGCTGAGATAGGTGCCTCACTGATTAAGC
ATTGGTAATTCGAAATGACCGACCAAGCGACGCCCAACCGGTATCAGCTCACTCAAAGGCGGTAATACGG
TTATCCACAGAATCAGGGGATAACGCAGGAAAGAACATGTGAGCAAAAGGCCAGCAAAAGGCCAGGAACC
GTAAAAAGGCCGCGTTGCTGGCGTTTTTCCATAGGCTCCGCCCCCCTGACGAGCATCACAAAAATCGACG
CTCAAGTCAGAGGTGGCGAAACCCGACAGGACTATAAAGATACCAGGCGTTTCCCCCTGGAAGCTCCCTC
GTGCGCTCTCCTGTTCCGACCCTGCCGCTTACCGGATACCTGTCCGCCTTTCTCCCTTCGGGAAGCGTGG
CGCTTTCTCATAGCTCACGCTGTAGGTATCTCAGTTCGGTGTAGGTCGTTCGCTCCAAGCTGGGCTGTGT
GCACGAACCCCCCGTTCAGCCCGACCGCTGCGCCTTATCCGGTAACTATCGTCTTGAGTCCAACCCGGTA
AGACACGACTTATCGCCACTGGCAGCAGCCACTGGTAACAGGATTAGCAGAGCGAGGTATGTAGGCGGTG
CTACAGAGTTCTTGAAGTGGTGGCCTAACTACGGCTACACTAGAAGGACAGTATTTGGTATCTGCGCTCT
GCTGAAGCCAGTTACCTTCGGAAAAAGAGTTGGTAGCTCTTGATCCGGCAAACAAACCACCGCTGGTAGC
GGTGGTTTTTTTGTTTGCAAGCAGCAGATTACGCGCAGAAAAAAAGGATTTCAAGAAGATCCTTTGATCT
TTTCTACGGGGTCTGACGCTCAGTGGAACGAAAACTCACGTTAAGGGATTTTGGTCATGAGATTATCAAA
AAGGATCTTCACCTAGATCCTTTTATAGTCCGGAAATACAGGAACGCACGCTGGATGGCCCTTCGCTGGG
ATGGTGAAACCATGAAAAATGGCAGCTTCAGTGGATTAAGTGGGGGTAATGTGGCCTGTACCCTCTGGTT
GCATAGGTATTCATACGGTTAAAATTTATCAGGCGCGATTGCGGCAGTTTTTCGGGTGGTTTGTTGCCAT
TTTTACCTGTCTGCTGCCGTGATCGCGCTGAACGCGTTTTAGCGGTGCGTACAATTAAGGGATTATGGTA
AATCCACTTACTGTCTGCCCTCGTAGCCATCGAGATAAACCGCAGTACTCCGGCCACGATGCGTCCGGCG
TAGAGGATCGAGATCT
